Addgene plasmid #100743: GST-beta2(616-951)
Purpose: Bacterial expression of GST-tagged beta2 subunit of AP2 complex (hinge and ear) long splice form
Depositing lab: Stephen Royle. Depositing organization: University of Warwick. Publication: New tools for "hot-wiring" clathrin-mediated endocytosis with temporal and spatial precision. Wood LA, Larocque G, Clarke NI, Sarkar S, Royle SJ. J Cell Biol. 2017 Sep 27. pii: jcb.201702188. doi: 10.1083/jcb.201702188. PubMed 28954824.
Backbone
  Vector backbone: pGEX-6P-1
  Vector type: Bacterial Expression
Growth in bacteria
  Bacterial resistance: Ampicillin, 100 μg/mL
  Growth temperature: 37°C
  Growth strain: DH5alpha
  Copy number: Unknown
Gene/Insert
  Gene/Insert name: AP2B1 (alt name: beta2 adaptin)
  Species: H. sapiens (human)
  Insert size (bp): 1008
  Mutation: Long isoform
  GenBank ID: BC006201 NM_001030006.1
  Entrez Gene: AP2B1 (a.k.a. ADTB2, AP105B, AP2-BETA, CLAPB1)
  Tag / fusion protein: GST (N terminal on insert)
  Cloning method: Restriction Enzyme; 5′ cloning site NotI (unknown if destroyed); 3′ cloning site EcoRI (unknown if destroyed)
  Sequencing primers: 5′ pGEX 5'
Terms and licenses: Academic/Nonprofit Terms; Industry Terms: Not Available to Industry
How to cite: GST-beta2(616-951) was a gift from Stephen Royle (Addgene plasmid # 100743 ; http://n2t.net/addgene:100743 ; RRID:Addgene_100743)
