[The description below was written by a language model from this plasmid's Addgene catalogue record, the feature table of its GenBank file and pLannotate feature annotations shown in this document.]
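Description:
GST-beta2(616-951) is a bacterial expression plasmid built on the pGEX-6P-1 backbone, about 6 kb in size, for producing a GST fusion of part of the human AP2B1 protein (beta2 adaptin, the beta2 subunit of the AP2 clathrin adaptor complex) in E. coli. It replicates from a ColE1/pMB1-type origin and is selected with ampicillin through the bla beta-lactamase gene; the catalogue lists its copy number as unknown. The backbone also carries lacI under the lacIq promoter, which supplies lac repressor from the plasmid itself, together with residual lac promoter/operator and lacZ-alpha sequences and small pBR322-derived remnants (rop and bom fragments) that play no role in expression of the fusion.

The expression cassette uses the hybrid tac promoter followed by a lac operator, so transcription is held off by the lac repressor and switched on with IPTG. This drives Schistosoma japonicum glutathione S-transferase, followed by a human rhinovirus 3C/PreScission protease recognition site and then the 1008 bp AP2B1 insert, which encodes residues 616–951, the hinge and ear (appendage) regions, from the long splice isoform. The automated annotation matched this fragment to the bovine orthologue, but the catalogue records the species as human. The insert was cloned by restriction enzymes, with NotI and EcoRI recorded as the sites. The N-terminal GST allows capture of the fusion on glutathione resin, and the protease site permits removal of the tag afterwards. The plasmid was deposited with work on tools for triggering clathrin-mediated endocytosis, and its stated purpose is bacterial production of the GST-tagged beta2 hinge and ear. The record does not describe specific downstream assays.
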