LOCUS       Exported 5981 bp ds-DNA circular SYN 12-MAY-2021
DEFINITION  Bacterial expression of GST-tagged beta2 subunit of AP2 complex
            (hinge and ear) long splice form.
ACCESSION   .
VERSION     .
KEYWORDS    GST-beta2(616-951)
SOURCE      synthetic DNA construct
  ORGANISM  synthetic DNA construct
REFERENCE   1 (bases 1 to 5981)
  AUTHORS   Wood LA, Larocque G, Clarke NI, Sarkar S, Royle SJ
  TITLE     New tools for ""hot-wiring"" clathrin-mediated endocytosis with
            temporal and spatial precision.
  JOURNAL   J Cell Biol. 2017 Sep 27. pii: jcb.201702188. doi:
            10.1083/jcb.201702188.
  PUBMED    28954824
REFERENCE   2 (bases 1 to 5981)
  AUTHORS   .
  TITLE     Direct Submission
  JOURNAL   Exported May 12, 2021 from SnapGene Server 1.1.58
            http://www.snapgene.com
FEATURES             Location/Qualifiers
     source          1..5981
                     /organism="synthetic DNA construct"
                     /mol_type="other DNA"
     promoter        183..211
                     /label=tac promoter
                     /note="strong E. coli promoter; hybrid between the trp and
                     lac UV5 promoters"
     protein_bind    219..235
                     /label=lac operator
                     /bound_moiety="lac repressor encoded by lacI"
                     /note="The lac repressor binds to the lac operator to
                     inhibit transcription in E. coli. This inhibition can be
                     relieved by adding lactose or
                     isopropyl-beta-D-thiogalactopyranoside (IPTG)."
     CDS             258..911
                     /codon_start=1
                     /product="glutathione S-transferase from Schistosoma
                     japonicum"
                     /label=GST
                     /translation="MSPILGYWKIKGLVQPTRLLLEYLEEKYEEHLYERDEGDKWRNKK
                     FELGLEFPNLPYYIDGDVKLTQSMAIIRYIADKHNMLGGCPKERAEISMLEGAVLDIRY
                     GVSRIAYSKDFETLKVDFLSKLPEMLKMFEDRLCHKTYLNGDHVTHPDFMLYDALDVVL
                     YMDPMCLDAFPKLVCFKKRIEAIPQIDKYLKSSKYIAWPLQGWQATFGGGDHPPK"
     primer_bind     869..891
                     /label=pGEX 5'
                     /note="pGEX vectors, Glutathione-S-transferase, forward
                     primer"
     CDS             918..941
                     /codon_start=1
                     /product="recognition and cleavage site for human
                     rhinovirus 3C and PreScission proteases"
                     /label=HRV 3C site
                     /translation="LEVLFQGP"
     primer_bind     complement(2031..2053)
                     /label=pGEX 3'
                     /note="pGEX vectors, reverse primer"
     primer_bind     complement(2198..2216)
                     /label=pBRforEco
                     /note="pBR322 vectors, upsteam of EcoRI site, forward
                     primer"
     promoter        2284..2388
                     /gene="bla"
                     /label=AmpR promoter
     CDS             2389..3249
                     /codon_start=1
                     /gene="bla"
                     /product="beta-lactamase"
                     /label=AmpR
                     /note="confers resistance to ampicillin, carbenicillin, and
                     related antibiotics"
                     /translation="MSIQHFRVALIPFFAAFCLPVFAHPETLVKVKDAEDQLGARVGYI
                     ELDLNSGKILESFRPEERFPMMSTFKVLLCGAVLSRVDAGQEQLGRRIHYSQNDLVEYS
                     PVTEKHLTDGMTVRELCSAAITMSDNTAANLLLTTIGGPKELTAFLHNMGDHVTRLDRW
                     EPELNEAIPNDERDTTMPAAMATTLRKLLTGELLTLASRQQLIDWMEADKVAGPLLRSA
                     LPAGWFIADKSGAGERGSRGIIAALGPDGKPSRIVVIYTTGSQATMDERNRQIAEIGAS
                     LIKHW"
     primer_bind     complement(2607..2626)
                     /label=Amp-R
                     /note="Ampicillin resistance gene, reverse primer"
     rep_origin      3420..4008
                     /direction=RIGHT
                     /label=ori
                     /note="high-copy-number ColE1/pMB1/pBR322/pUC origin of
                     replication"
     primer_bind     3909..3928
                     /label=pBR322ori-F
                     /note="pBR322 origin, forward primer"
     primer_bind     4162..4179
                     /label=L4440
                     /note="L4440 vector, forward primer"
     promoter        4252..4329
                     /gene="lacI (mutant)"
                     /label=lacIq promoter
                     /note="In the lacIq allele, a single base change in the
                     promoter boosts expression of the lacI gene about 10-fold."
     CDS             4330..5412
                     /codon_start=1
                     /gene="lacI"
                     /product="lac repressor"
                     /label=lacI
                     /note="The lac repressor binds to the lac operator to
                     inhibit transcription in E. coli. This inhibition can be
                     relieved by adding lactose or
                     isopropyl-beta-D-thiogalactopyranoside (IPTG)."
                     /translation="MKPVTLYDVAEYAGVSYQTVSRVVNQASHVSAKTREKVEAAMAEL
                     NYIPNRVAQQLAGKQSLLIGVATSSLALHAPSQIVAAIKSRADQLGASVVVSMVERSGV
                     EACKAAVHNLLAQRVSGLIINYPLDDQDAIAVEAACTNVPALFLDVSDQTPINSIIFSH
                     EDGTRLGVEHLVALGHQQIALLAGPLSSVSARLRLAGWHKYLTRNQIQPIAEREGDWSA
                     MSGFQQTMQMLNEGIVPTAMLVANDQMALGAMRAITESGLRVGADISVVGYDDTEDSSC
                     YIPPSTTIKQDFRLLGQTSVDRLLQLSQGQAVKGNQLLPVSLVKRKTTLAPNTQTASPR
                     ALADSLMQLARQVSRLESGQ"
     primer_bind     complement(4349..4368)
                     /label=LacI-R
                     /note="LacI, reverse primer"
     protein_bind    5425..5446
                     /label=CAP binding site
                     /bound_moiety="E. coli catabolite activator protein"
                     /note="CAP binding activates transcription in the presence
                     of cAMP."
     promoter        5461..5491
                     /label=lac promoter
                     /note="promoter for the E. coli lac operon"
     protein_bind    5499..5515
                     /label=lac operator
                     /bound_moiety="lac repressor encoded by lacI"
                     /note="The lac repressor binds to the lac operator to
                     inhibit transcription in E. coli. This inhibition can be
                     relieved by adding lactose or
                     isopropyl-beta-D-thiogalactopyranoside (IPTG)."
     primer_bind     5523..5539
                     /label=M13 rev
                     /note="common sequencing primer, one of multiple similar
                     variants"
     primer_bind     5523..5539
                     /label=M13 Reverse
                     /note="In lacZ gene. Also called M13-rev"
     CDS             5535..81
                     /codon_start=1
                     /gene="lacZ fragment"
                     /product="LacZ-alpha fragment of beta-galactosidase"
                     /label=lacZ-alpha
                     /translation="MTMITDSLAVVLQRRDWENPGVTQLNRLAAHPPFASWRNSEEART
                     DRPSQQLRSLNGEWRFAWFPAPEAVPESWLECDLPEADTVVVPSNWQMHGYDAPIYTNV
                     TYPITVNPPFVPTENPTGCYSLTFNVDESWLQEGQTRIIFDGVGITLSTARCTNASGVR
                     QPSEAVVWLCRS"
     primer_bind     complement(5555..5572)
                     /label=M13 Forward
                     /note="In lacZ gene. Also called M13-F20 or M13 (-21)
                     Forward"
     primer_bind     complement(5555..5571)
                     /label=M13 fwd
                     /note="common sequencing primer, one of multiple similar
                     variants"
     primer_bind     complement(5564..5586)
                     /label=M13/pUC Forward
                     /note="In lacZ gene"
ORIGIN
        1 acgttatcga ctgcacggtg caccaatgct tctggcgtca ggcagccatc ggaagctgtg
       61 gtatggctgt gcaggtcgta aatcactgca taattcgtgt cgctcaaggc gcactcccgt
      121 tctggataat gttttttgcg ccgacatcat aacggttctg gcaaatattc tgaaatgagc
      181 tgttgacaat taatcatcgg ctcgtataat gtgtggaatt gtgagcggat aacaatttca
      241 cacaggaaac agtattcatg tcccctatac taggttattg gaaaattaag ggccttgtgc
      301 aacccactcg acttcttttg gaatatcttg aagaaaaata tgaagagcat ttgtatgagc
      361 gcgatgaagg tgataaatgg cgaaacaaaa agtttgaatt gggtttggag tttcccaatc
      421 ttccttatta tattgatggt gatgttaaat taacacagtc tatggccatc atacgttata
      481 tagctgacaa gcacaacatg ttgggtggtt gtccaaaaga gcgtgcagag atttcaatgc
      541 ttgaaggagc ggttttggat attagatacg gtgtttcgag aattgcatat agtaaagact
      601 ttgaaactct caaagttgat tttcttagca agctacctga aatgctgaaa atgttcgaag
      661 atcgtttatg tcataaaaca tatttaaatg gtgatcatgt aacccatcct gacttcatgt
      721 tgtatgacgc tcttgatgtt gttttataca tggacccaat gtgcctggat gcgttcccaa
      781 aattagtttg ttttaaaaaa cgtattgaag ctatcccaca aattgataag tacttgaaat
      841 ccagcaagta tatagcatgg cctttgcagg gctggcaagc cacgtttggt ggtggcgacc
      901 atcctccaaa atcggatctg gaagttctgt tccaggggcc cctgggatcc ccggaattcg
      961 aacagcctca ggttatcccc tctcaaggtg atcttctagg ggatctttta aaccttgacc
     1021 tcggtccccc agtcaatgtg ccacaggtgt cctccatgca gatgggagca gtggatctcc
     1081 taggaggagg actagatagt ctgcttggca gtgaccttgg cgggggcatt ggaggaagtc
     1141 cggcagtggg acaatccttc atcccatcat cggtccctgc aacctttgct ccttcaccta
     1201 cacctgctgt ggtcagcagt ggactgaatg acctgtttga actctccaca gggataggca
     1261 tggcacctgg tggatatgtg gctcctaagg ctgtctggct acctgcagta aaggctaaag
     1321 gcttggagat ttccggaaca tttactcacc gccaagggca catctatatg gaaatgaact
     1381 tcaccaataa agctctgcag cacatgacag attttgcaat ccagtttaac aaaaatagct
     1441 ttggtgtcat ccccagcact cctctggcca tccatacacc actgatgcca aaccagagca
     1501 ttgatgtctc cctgcctctc aataccttgg gcccagtcat gaagatggaa cctctgaata
     1561 acctccaggt ggctgtgaaa aacaatatcg atgtcttcta cttcagctgc ctcatcccac
     1621 tcaatgtgct ttttgtagaa gatggcaaaa tggagcgcca ggtcttcctt gcaacatgga
     1681 aggatattcc caatgaaaat gaacttcagt ttcagattaa ggaatgtcat ttaaatgctg
     1741 acactgtttc cagcaagttg caaaacaaca atgtttatac tattgccaag aggaatgtgg
     1801 aagggcagga catgctgtac caatccctga agctcactaa tggcatttgg attttggccg
     1861 aactacgtat ccagccagga aaccccaatt acacgctgtc actgaagtgt agagctcctg
     1921 aagtctctca atacatctat caggtctacg acagcatttt gaaaaactaa gcggccgcat
     1981 cgtgactgac tgacgatctg cctcgcgcgt ttcggtgatg acggtgaaaa cctctgacac
     2041 atgcagctcc cggagacggt cacagcttgt ctgtaagcgg atgccgggag cagacaagcc
     2101 cgtcagggcg cgtcagcggg tgttggcggg tgtcggggcg cagccatgac ccagtcacgt
     2161 agcgatagcg gagtgtataa ttcttgaaga cgaaagggcc tcgtgatacg cctattttta
     2221 taggttaatg tcatgataat aatggtttct tagacgtcag gtggcacttt tcggggaaat
     2281 gtgcgcggaa cccctatttg tttatttttc taaatacatt caaatatgta tccgctcatg
     2341 agacaataac cctgataaat gcttcaataa tattgaaaaa ggaagagtat gagtattcaa
     2401 catttccgtg tcgcccttat tccctttttt gcggcatttt gccttcctgt ttttgctcac
     2461 ccagaaacgc tggtgaaagt aaaagatgct gaagatcagt tgggtgcacg agtgggttac
     2521 atcgaactgg atctcaacag cggtaagatc cttgagagtt ttcgccccga agaacgtttt
     2581 ccaatgatga gcacttttaa agttctgcta tgtggcgcgg tattatcccg tgttgacgcc
     2641 gggcaagagc aactcggtcg ccgcatacac tattctcaga atgacttggt tgagtactca
     2701 ccagtcacag aaaagcatct tacggatggc atgacagtaa gagaattatg cagtgctgcc
     2761 ataaccatga gtgataacac tgcggccaac ttacttctga caacgatcgg aggaccgaag
     2821 gagctaaccg cttttttgca caacatgggg gatcatgtaa ctcgccttga tcgttgggaa
     2881 ccggagctga atgaagccat accaaacgac gagcgtgaca ccacgatgcc tgcagcaatg
     2941 gcaacaacgt tgcgcaaact attaactggc gaactactta ctctagcttc ccggcaacaa
     3001 ttaatagact ggatggaggc ggataaagtt gcaggaccac ttctgcgctc ggcccttccg
     3061 gctggctggt ttattgctga taaatctgga gccggtgagc gtgggtctcg cggtatcatt
     3121 gcagcactgg ggccagatgg taagccctcc cgtatcgtag ttatctacac gacggggagt
     3181 caggcaacta tggatgaacg aaatagacag atcgctgaga taggtgcctc actgattaag
     3241 cattggtaac tgtcagacca agtttactca tatatacttt agattgattt aaaacttcat
     3301 ttttaattta aaaggatcta ggtgaagatc ctttttgata atctcatgac caaaatccct
     3361 taacgtgagt tttcgttcca ctgagcgtca gaccccgtag aaaagatcaa aggatcttct
     3421 tgagatcctt tttttctgcg cgtaatctgc tgcttgcaaa caaaaaaacc accgctacca
     3481 gcggtggttt gtttgccgga tcaagagcta ccaactcttt ttccgaaggt aactggcttc
     3541 agcagagcgc agataccaaa tactgtcctt ctagtgtagc cgtagttagg ccaccacttc
     3601 aagaactctg tagcaccgcc tacatacctc gctctgctaa tcctgttacc agtggctgct
     3661 gccagtggcg ataagtcgtg tcttaccggg ttggactcaa gacgatagtt accggataag
     3721 gcgcagcggt cgggctgaac ggggggttcg tgcacacagc ccagcttgga gcgaacgacc
     3781 tacaccgaac tgagatacct acagcgtgag ctatgagaaa gcgccacgct tcccgaaggg
     3841 agaaaggcgg acaggtatcc ggtaagcggc agggtcggaa caggagagcg cacgagggag
     3901 cttccagggg gaaacgcctg gtatctttat agtcctgtcg ggtttcgcca cctctgactt
     3961 gagcgtcgat ttttgtgatg ctcgtcaggg gggcggagcc tatggaaaaa cgccagcaac
     4021 gcggcctttt tacggttcct ggccttttgc tggccttttg ctcacatgtt ctttcctgcg
     4081 ttatcccctg attctgtgga taaccgtatt accgcctttg agtgagctga taccgctcgc
     4141 cgcagccgaa cgaccgagcg cagcgagtca gtgagcgagg aagcggaaga gcgcctgatg
     4201 cggtattttc tccttacgca tctgtgcggt atttcacacc gcataaattc cgacaccatc
     4261 gaatggtgca aaacctttcg cggtatggca tgatagcgcc cggaagagag tcaattcagg
     4321 gtggtgaatg tgaaaccagt aacgttatac gatgtcgcag agtatgccgg tgtctcttat
     4381 cagaccgttt cccgcgtggt gaaccaggcc agccacgttt ctgcgaaaac gcgggaaaaa
     4441 gtggaagcgg cgatggcgga gctgaattac attcccaacc gcgtggcaca acaactggcg
     4501 ggcaaacagt cgttgctgat tggcgttgcc acctccagtc tggccctgca cgcgccgtcg
     4561 caaattgtcg cggcgattaa atctcgcgcc gatcaactgg gtgccagcgt ggtggtgtcg
     4621 atggtagaac gaagcggcgt cgaagcctgt aaagcggcgg tgcacaatct tctcgcgcaa
     4681 cgcgtcagtg ggctgatcat taactatccg ctggatgacc aggatgccat tgctgtggaa
     4741 gctgcctgca ctaatgttcc ggcgttattt cttgatgtct ctgaccagac acccatcaac
     4801 agtattattt tctcccatga agacggtacg cgactgggcg tggagcatct ggtcgcattg
     4861 ggtcaccagc aaatcgcgct gttagcgggc ccattaagtt ctgtctcggc gcgtctgcgt
     4921 ctggctggct ggcataaata tctcactcgc aatcaaattc agccgatagc ggaacgggaa
     4981 ggcgactgga gtgccatgtc cggttttcaa caaaccatgc aaatgctgaa tgagggcatc
     5041 gttcccactg cgatgctggt tgccaacgat cagatggcgc tgggcgcaat gcgcgccatt
     5101 accgagtccg ggctgcgcgt tggtgcggat atctcggtag tgggatacga cgataccgaa
     5161 gacagctcat gttatatccc gccgtcaacc accatcaaac aggattttcg cctgctgggg
     5221 caaaccagcg tggaccgctt gctgcaactc tctcagggcc aggcggtgaa gggcaatcag
     5281 ctgttgcccg tctcactggt gaaaagaaaa accaccctgg cgcccaatac gcaaaccgcc
     5341 tctccccgcg cgttggccga ttcattaatg cagctggcac gacaggtttc ccgactggaa
     5401 agcgggcagt gagcgcaacg caattaatgt gagttagctc actcattagg caccccaggc
     5461 tttacacttt atgcttccgg ctcgtatgtt gtgtggaatt gtgagcggat aacaatttca
     5521 cacaggaaac agctatgacc atgattacgg attcactggc cgtcgtttta caacgtcgtg
     5581 actgggaaaa ccctggcgtt acccaactta atcgccttgc agcacatccc cctttcgcca
     5641 gctggcgtaa tagcgaagag gcccgcaccg atcgcccttc ccaacagttg cgcagcctga
     5701 atggcgaatg gcgctttgcc tggtttccgg caccagaagc ggtgccggaa agctggctgg
     5761 agtgcgatct tcctgaggcc gatactgtcg tcgtcccctc aaactggcag atgcacggtt
     5821 acgatgcgcc catctacacc aacgtaacct atcccattac ggtcaatccg ccgtttgttc
     5881 ccacggagaa tccgacgggt tgttactcgc tcacatttaa tgttgatgaa agctggctac
     5941 aggaaggcca gacgcgaatt atttttgatg gcgttggaat t
//
