Features (pLannotate 1.2.2; 17 found; start..end, strand, type, name):
    184..212     +  promoter       tac promoter: strong E. coli promoter; hybrid between the trp and lac UV5 promoters
    220..236     +  protein_bind   lac operator: The lac repressor binds to the lac operator to inhibit transcription in E. coli. This inhibition can be relieved by adding lactose or isopropyl-β-D-thiogalactopyranoside (IPTG). lac repressor encoded by lacI
    259..912     +  CDS            GST26_SCHJA: Experimental evidence at protein level: Swiss-Prot protein existence level 1. GST isoenzymes appear to play a central role in the parasite detoxification system. Other functions are also suspected including a role in increasing the solubility of haematin in the parasite gut. From Schistosoma japonicum (Blood fluke).
    961..1968    +  CDS            AP2B1 (fragment): AP2B1_BOVIN - Also known as CLAPB1. Experimental evidence at protein level: Swiss-Prot protein existence level 1. Component of the adaptor protein complex 2 (AP-2). Adaptor protein complexes function in protein transport via transport vesicles in different membrane traffic pathways. Adaptor protein complexes are vesicle coat components and appear to be involved in cargo selection and vesicle formation. AP-2 is involved in clathrin-dependent endocytosis in which cargo proteins are incorporated into vesicles surrounded by clathrin (clathrin-coated vesicles, CCVs) which are destined for fusion wi
   1999..2038    +  CDS            rop (fragment): Rop protein, which maintains plasmids at low copy number; rop
   2140..2180    +  misc_feature   bom (fragment): basis of mobility region from pBR322
   2285..2389    +  promoter       AmpR promoter: bla
   2390..3250    +  CDS            AmpR: β-lactamase; bla; confers resistance to ampicillin, carbenicillin, and related antibiotics
   3421..4009    +  rep_origin     ori: high-copy-number ColE1/pMB1/pBR322/pUC origin of replication
   4195..4246    -  misc_feature   bom (fragment): basis of mobility region from pBR322
   4253..4330    +  promoter       lacI promoter: lacI
   4331..5413    +  CDS            lacI: lac repressor; lacI; The lac repressor binds to the lac operator to inhibit transcription in E. coli. This inhibition can be relieved by adding lactose or isopropyl-β-D-thiogalactopyranoside (IPTG).
   5426..5447    +  protein_bind   CAP binding site: CAP binding activates transcription in the presence of cAMP. E. coli catabolite activator protein
   5462..5492    +  promoter       lac promoter: promoter for the E. coli lac operon
   5500..5516    +  protein_bind   lac operator: The lac repressor binds to the lac operator to inhibit transcription in E. coli. This inhibition can be relieved by adding lactose or isopropyl-β-D-thiogalactopyranoside (IPTG). lac repressor encoded by lacI
   5536..5709    +  CDS            lacZα: LacZα fragment of β-galactosidase; lacZ fragment
   5973..108     -  CDS            yciV (fragment) (across the origin): RNAAM_ECOLI - Also known as trpH From Escherichia coli (strain K12).
>Addgene plasmid #100743 | GST-beta2(616-951) | addgene full sequence | sequence record 193269 | Addgene NGS Result
TAGCTTATCGACTGCACGGTGCACCAATGCTTCTGGCGTCAGGCAGCCATCGGAAGCTGTGGTATGGCTG
TGCAGGTCGTAAATCACTGCATAATTCGTGTCGCTCAAGGCGCACTCCCGTTCTGGATAATGTTTTTTGC
GCCGACATCATAACGGTTCTGGCAAATATTCTGAAATGAGCTGTTGACAATTAATCATCGGCTCGTATAA
TGTGTGGAATTGTGAGCGGATAACAATTTCACACAGGAAACAGTATTCATGTCCCCTATACTAGGTTATT
GGAAAATTAAGGGCCTTGTGCAACCCACTCGACTTCTTTTGGAATATCTTGAAGAAAAATATGAAGAGCA
TTTGTATGAGCGCGATGAAGGTGATAAATGGCGAAACAAAAAGTTTGAATTGGGTTTGGAGTTTCCCAAT
CTTCCTTATTATATTGATGGTGATGTTAAATTAACACAGTCTATGGCCATCATACGTTATATAGCTGACA
AGCACAACATGTTGGGTGGTTGTCCAAAAGAGCGTGCAGAGATTTCAATGCTTGAAGGAGCGGTTTTGGA
TATTAGATACGGTGTTTCGAGAATTGCATATAGTAAAGACTTTGAAACTCTCAAAGTTGATTTTCTTAGC
AAGCTACCTGAAATGCTGAAAATGTTCGAAGATCGTTTATGTCATAAAACATATTTAAATGGTGATCATG
TAACCCATCCTGACTTCATGTTGTATGACGCTCTTGATGTTGTTTTATACATGGACCCAATGTGCCTGGA
TGCGTTCCCAAAATTAGTTTGTTTTAAAAAACGTATTGAAGCTATCCCACAAATTGATAAGTACTTGAAA
TCCAGCAAGTATATAGCATGGCCTTTGCAGGGCTGGCAAGCCACGTTTGGTGGTGGCGACCATCCTCCAA
AATCGGATCTGGAAGTTCTGTTCCAGGGGCCCCTGGGATCCCCGGAATTCGAACAGCCTCAGGTTATCCC
CTCTCAAGGTGATCTTCTAGGGGATCTTTTAAACCTTGACCTCGGTCCCCCAGTCAATGTGCCACAGGTG
TCCTCCATGCAGATGGGAGCAGTGGATCTCCTAGGAGGAGGACTAGATAGTCTGCTTGGCAGTGACCTTG
GCGGGGGCATTGGAGGAAGTCCGGCAGTGGGACAATCCTTCATCCCATCATCGGTCCCTGCAACCTTTGC
TCCTTCACCTACACCTGCTGTGGTCAGCAGTGGACTGAATGACCTGTTTGAACTCTCCACAGGGATAGGC
ATGGCACCTGGTGGATATGTGGCTCCTAAGGCTGTCTGGCTACCTGCAGTAAAGGCTAAAGGCTTGGAGA
TTTCCGGAACATTTACTCACCGCCAAGGGCACATCTATATGGAAATGAACTTCACCAATAAAGCTCTGCA
GCACATGACAGATTTTGCAATCCAGTTTAACAAAAATAGCTTTGGTGTCATCCCCAGCACTCCTCTGGCC
ATCCATACACCACTGATGCCAAACCAGAGCATTGATGTCTCCCTGCCTCTCAATACCTTGGGCCCAGTCA
TGAAGATGGAACCTCTGAATAACCTCCAGGTGGCTGTGAAAAACAATATCGATGTCTTCTACTTCAGCTG
CCTCATCCCACTCAATGTGCTTTTTGTAGAAGATGGCAAAATGGAGCGCCAGGTCTTCCTTGCAACATGG
AAGGATATTCCCAATGAAAATGAACTTCAGTTTCAGATTAAGGAATGTCATTTAAATGCTGACACTGTTT
CCAGCAAGTTGCAAAACAACAATGTTTATACTATTGCCAAGAGGAATGTGGAAGGGCAGGACATGCTGTA
CCAATCCCTGAAGCTCACTAATGGCATTTGGATTTTGGCCGAACTACGTATCCAGCCAGGAAACCCCAAT
TACACGCTGTCACTGAAGTGTAGAGCTCCTGAAGTCTCTCAATACATCTATCAGGTCTACGACAGCATTT
TGAAAAACTAAGCGGCCGCATCGTGACTGACTGACGATCTGCCTCGCGCGTTTCGGTGATGACGGTGAAA
ACCTCTGACACATGCAGCTCCCGGAGACGGTCACAGCTTGTCTGTAAGCGGATGCCGGGAGCAGACAAGC
CCGTCAGGGCGCGTCAGCGGGTGTTGGCGGGTGTCGGGGCGCAGCCATGACCCAGTCACGTAGCGATAGC
GGAGTGTATAATTCTTGAAGACGAAAGGGCCTCGTGATACGCCTATTTTTATAGGTTAATGTCATGATAA
TAATGGTTTCTTAGACGTCAGGTGGCACTTTTCGGGGAAATGTGCGCGGAACCCCTATTTGTTTATTTTT
CTAAATACATTCAAATATGTATCCGCTCATGAGACAATAACCCTGATAAATGCTTCAATAATATTGAAAA
AGGAAGAGTATGAGTATTCAACATTTCCGTGTCGCCCTTATTCCCTTTTTTGCGGCATTTTGCCTTCCTG
TTTTTGCTCACCCAGAAACGCTGGTGAAAGTAAAAGATGCTGAAGATCAGTTGGGTGCACGAGTGGGTTA
CATCGAACTGGATCTCAACAGCGGTAAGATCCTTGAGAGTTTTCGCCCCGAAGAACGTTTTCCAATGATG
AGCACTTTTAAAGTTCTGCTATGTGGCGCGGTATTATCCCGTGTTGACGCCGGGCAAGAGCAACTCGGTC
GCCGCATACACTATTCTCAGAATGACTTGGTTGAGTACTCACCAGTCACAGAAAAGCATCTTACGGATGG
CATGACAGTAAGAGAATTATGCAGTGCTGCCATAACCATGAGTGATAACACTGCGGCCAACTTACTTCTG
ACAACGATCGGAGGACCGAAGGAGCTAACCGCTTTTTTGCACAACATGGGGGATCATGTAACTCGCCTTG
ATCGTTGGGAACCGGAGCTGAATGAAGCCATACCAAACGACGAGCGTGACACCACGATGCCTGCAGCAAT
GGCAACAACGTTGCGCAAACTATTAACTGGCGAACTACTTACTCTAGCTTCCCGGCAACAATTAATAGAC
TGGATGGAGGCGGATAAAGTTGCAGGACCACTTCTGCGCTCGGCCCTTCCGGCTGGCTGGTTTATTGCTG
ATAAATCTGGAGCCGGTGAGCGTGGGTCTCGCGGTATCATTGCAGCACTGGGGCCAGATGGTAAGCCCTC
CCGTATCGTAGTTATCTACACGACGGGGAGTCAGGCAACTATGGATGAACGAAATAGACAGATCGCTGAG
ATAGGTGCCTCACTGATTAAGCATTGGTAACTGTCAGACCAAGTTTACTCATATATACTTTAGATTGATT
TAAAACTTCATTTTTAATTTAAAAGGATCTAGGTGAAGATCCTTTTTGATAATCTCATGACCAAAATCCC
TTAACGTGAGTTTTCGTTCCACTGAGCGTCAGACCCCGTAGAAAAGATCAAAGGATCTTCTTGAGATCCT
TTTTTTCTGCGCGTAATCTGCTGCTTGCAAACAAAAAAACCACCGCTACCAGCGGTGGTTTGTTTGCCGG
ATCAAGAGCTACCAACTCTTTTTCCGAAGGTAACTGGCTTCAGCAGAGCGCAGATACCAAATACTGTCCT
TCTAGTGTAGCCGTAGTTAGGCCACCACTTCAAGAACTCTGTAGCACCGCCTACATACCTCGCTCTGCTA
ATCCTGTTACCAGTGGCTGCTGCCAGTGGCGATAAGTCGTGTCTTACCGGGTTGGACTCAAGACGATAGT
TACCGGATAAGGCGCAGCGGTCGGGCTGAACGGGGGGTTCGTGCACACAGCCCAGCTTGGAGCGAACGAC
CTACACCGAACTGAGATACCTACAGCGTGAGCTATGAGAAAGCGCCACGCTTCCCGAAGGGAGAAAGGCG
GACAGGTATCCGGTAAGCGGCAGGGTCGGAACAGGAGAGCGCACGAGGGAGCTTCCAGGGGGAAACGCCT
GGTATCTTTATAGTCCTGTCGGGTTTCGCCACCTCTGACTTGAGCGTCGATTTTTGTGATGCTCGTCAGG
GGGGCGGAGCCTATGGAAAAACGCCAGCAACGCGGCCTTTTTACGGTTCCTGGCCTTTTGCTGGCCTTTT
GCTCACATGTTCTTTCCTGCGTTATCCCCTGATTCTGTGGATAACCGTATTACCGCCTTTGAGTGAGCTG
ATACCGCTCGCCGCAGCCGAACGACCGAGCGCAGCGAGTCAGTGAGCGAGGAAGCGGAAGAGCGCCTGAT
GCGGTATTTTCTCCTTACGCATCTGTGCGGTATTTCACACCGCATAAATTCCGACACCATCGAATGGCGC
AAAACCTTTCGCGGTATGGCATGATAGCGCCCGGAAGAGAGTCAATTCAGGGTGGTGAATGTGAAACCAG
TAACGTTATACGATGTCGCAGAGTATGCCGGTGTCTCTTATCAGACCGTTTCCCGCGTGGTGAACCAGGC
CAGCCACGTTTCTGCGAAAACGCGGGAAAAAGTGGAAGCGGCGATGGCGGAGCTGAATTACATTCCCAAC
CGCGTGGCACAACAACTGGCGGGCAAACAGTCGTTGCTGATTGGCGTTGCCACCTCCAGTCTGGCCCTGC
ACGCGCCGTCGCAAATTGTCGCGGCGATTAAATCTCGCGCCGATCAACTGGGTGCCAGCGTGGTGGTGTC
GATGGTAGAACGAAGCGGCGTCGAAGCCTGTAAAGCGGCGGTGCACAATCTTCTCGCGCAACGCGTCAGT
GGGCTGATCATTAACTATCCGCTGGATGACCAGGATGCCATTGCTGTGGAAGCTGCCTGCACTAATGTTC
CGGCGTTATTTCTTGATGTCTCTGACCAGACACCCATCAACAGTATTATTTTCTCCCATGAAGACGGTAC
GCGACTGGGCGTGGAGCATCTGGTCGCATTGGGTCACCAGCAAATCGCGCTGTTAGCGGGCCCATTAAGT
TCTGTCTCGGCGCGTCTGCGTCTGGCTGGCTGGCATAAATATCTCACTCGCAATCAAATTCAGCCGATAG
CGGAACGGGAAGGCGACTGGAGTGCCATGTCCGGTTTTCAACAAACCATGCAAATGCTGAATGAGGGCAT
CGTTCCCACTGCGATGCTGGTTGCCAACGATCAGATGGCGCTGGGCGCAATGCGCGCCATTACCGAGTCC
GGGCTGCGCGTTGGTGCGGATATCTCGGTAGTGGGATACGACGATACCGAAGACAGCTCATGTTATATCC
CGCCGTTAACCACCATCAAACAGGATTTTCGCCTGCTGGGGCAAACCAGCGTGGACCGCTTGCTGCAACT
CTCTCAGGGCCAGGCGGTGAAGGGCAATCAGCTGTTGCCCGTCTCACTGGTGAAAAGAAAAACCACGCTA
GCGCCCAATACGCAAACCGCCTCTCCCCGCGCGTTGGCCGATTCATTAATGCAGCTGGCACGACAGGTTT
CCCGACTGGAAAGCGGGCAGTGAGCGCAACGCAATTAATGTAAGTTAGCTCACTCATTAGGCACCCCAGG
CTTTACACTTTATGCTTCCGGCTCGTATGTTGTGTGGAATTGTGAGCGGATAACAATTTCACACAGGAAA
CAGCTATGACCATGATTACGGATTCACTGGCCGTCGTTTTACAACGTCGTGACTGGGAAAACCCTGGCGT
TACCCAACTTAATCGCCTTGCAGCACATCCCCCTTTCGCCAGCTGGCGTAATAGCGAAGAGGCCCGCACC
GATCGCCCTTCCCAACAGTTGCGCAGCCTGAATGGCGAATGGCGCTTTGCCTGGTTTCCGGCACCAGAAG
CGGTGCCGGAAAGCTGGCTGGAGTGCGATCTTCCTGAGGCCGATACTGTCGTCGTCCCCTCAAACTGGCA
GATGCACGGTTACGATGCGCCCATCTACACCAACGTGACCTATCCCATTACGGTCAATCCGCCGTTTGTT
CCCACGGAGAATCCGACGGGTTGTTACTCGCTCACATTTAATGTTGATGAAAGCTGGCTACAGGAAGGCC
AGACGCGAATTATTTTTGATGGCGTTGGAAT
